>Addgene plasmid #180728 | pMYT075 | addgene full sequence | sequence record 369729 | Addgene NGS Result
CCGCTGGACTGTTGTGATATGCCATATATGCAGTGGTGTTCGCCGGCGCTGGTTCCGGCTGTCTTGCTTA
GTTGTGAGTCGCCAGGCAGTCATCGGTATGATCTGTACATGATTCGTCAGTGTGAGCACCACTGACGAGC
AGATTTCGCGGCCGCAGTACAGCTCTAGGTCTATAAAAAAAAAAATTGGTTAAAGAAAAAATATACAGGT
TTGTATATAGAATCATTAATTAAAAAGATAATAGTATAAAACACATCAGATAAACAAAAGTTTGCCCAAT
AAAATTATATTTTCCATCAACCAGCTACTTGTACAACTCATCCATACCACCAGTAGAATGTCTACCTTCT
GATCTTTCGTACTGTTCAACAACGGTGTAATCTTCGTTGTGAGAGGTGATATCCAATTTTCTATCAACGT
TATAAGCACCAGGCATTTGAACTGGCTTTTTGGCCTTGTAAGTAGTCTTAAAATCAGCCAAGTATCTACC
ACCGTCTTTCAATCTCAAGGCCATCTTAATATCACCTTTCAAAACACCATCCTCTGGATATAATCTTTCA
GTAGAAGCTTCCCATCCCATAGTCTTTTTTTGCATAACAGGACCATCTGGTGGGAAATTAGTACCTCTTA
ACTTAACCTTGTAGATCAAGGTGCCATCTTCCAATGAAGTATCTTGAGTAACAGTAACGGCACCACCATC
TTCAAAATTCATGACTCTTTCCCACTTGAAACCCTCTGGAAATGATTGCTTATAATAATCTGGGATATCA
GCTGGGTGTTTTGTAAAAGCTCTTGAACCGTACATAAATTGTGGAGACAAAATATCCCAAGAGAATGGCA
AAGGACCACCTTTTGTAACCTTCAATTTAGCAGTTTGTGTACCTTCGTATGGTCTACCCTCACCTTCACC
CTCAATTTCAAATTCGTGACCGTTCATAGAACCTTCCATGTGAACCTTGAATCTCATAAATTCTTTGATG
ACGGCTTCACCTTTAGACACCATTTTAATTGTTTGTGTGTGTGTGTTTTCGAAACTAAGTTCTTGGGGTT
TTAAAATCAATAAGAATTAAAATAGAATAACTATAAAATAAGAAGTGTAAAGGAGTTATAGTTTTATGAG
TTTATGATCGATAGTTGTCGTCTTTATATATTTATTAATCAAACAGGGGGATGATTTGTGGAAACTGGAG
ACAACCTTTTTTTCAGTTTTTTCCAACCCAGAGAGTTAGAAGGTAATAGAAGGTGTGAGAAAATAGACAG
ACACGTAGGTCGATTGCCTTGTGTCAGCTTTTTGCTCCAGTCAGTTTGCATCACTCCATTGATTTTTTTC
AGGAAGCCAGATTAAAAAGCGCGATCCGAGATATTTAGTGGATGCTGGAAAAGGGACCGCTCACCCAGAC
ATTCGGAATGTGGCCTGTGGCTGCCGTAACCCGCTCAATGAGAAGTCGGGTTACTAATGGCAGGTGAAAG
ATGAATGTATAAACGCAGAAAGGCCCACCCGAAGGTGAGCCAGTGTGACTCTAGTAGAGAGCGTTCACCG
ACAAACAACAGATAAAACGAAAGGCCCAGTCTTTCGACTGAGCCTTTCGTTTTATTTGATGCCTGGTCAC
TTATACAGTTCGTCCATGCCGCCGGTGCTGTGGCGACCCTCGCTACGCTCATATTGCTCAACCACGGTAT
AATCCTCGTTGTGGCTGGTAATATCCAGTTTACGGTCAACGTTGTACGCACCCGGCATTTGCACCGGTTT
CTTCGCTTTATAGGTGGTCTTAAAATCCGCCAGGTAACGGCCACCGTCCTTCAGACGCAGCGCCATTTTG
ATATCACCCTTCAGCACGCCATCTTCCGGATACAGACGCTCGGTGCTCGCTTCCCAACCCATCGTTTTCT
TCTGCATAACCGGACCATCCGGCGGAAAGTTGGTGCCACGCAGTTTCACCTTGTAAATCAGGGTGCCATC
CTCCAGGCTGGTGTCCTGGGTAACGGTCACCGCGCCACCATCTTCGAAGTTCATAACACGCTCCCATTTA
AAACCTTCCGGGAAGCTTTGCTTATAGTAATCCGGAATGTCCGCCGGGTGTTTGGTAAACGCACGGCTGC
CATACATGAACTGCGGGCTCAGGATGTCCCAGCTGAACGGCAGCGGGCCACCCTTGGTCACTTTCAGCTT
CGCGGTCTGGGTGCCTTCGTACGGACGACCCTCGCCTTCACCCTCGATCTCGAACTCGTGACCGTTCATG
CTACCCTCCATGTGAACCTTAAAACGCATAAACTCCTTGATAACCGCCTCGCCTTTGCTAACCATCTAGT
ATTTCTCCTCTTTCTCTAGTAGCTAAGATCCGAACCTGCCGTTTCTTGAGTTGCCGCGATGTTAAGAAAA
CATTCATAAATTAAATGTGAATTGCCGCACACATTATTAAATAAGATTTACAAAATGTTCAAAATGACGC
ATGAAATCACGTTTCACTTTCGCGGCCGCGTATTGCGACGAATTGCCACGTTGTCGCAGTGTCTGTACTG
TGGGTTAATGTCTGTGATCGCCGTCGTGAGTTCGTGTCATCCGCGCATGATTCAGATGGTCCTGGAGATC
GTTGCTTGTACCGGCTGTTTGTGGCTCTACCAGCCAACGCACTTTTGACCACAGGGTCTCACGTTTCTCC
GTCTCATCAGAGTCTCTAGATTGGGAATTCAGTCGTGGATGTGATGGGTAATGAGGATCGAATGGACAAA
AGTGTTTTCAGGCATGGGAGAATGGGATGCTTATAGAGGAGTTTAACCATGAAATTAAATGATTCTCCAG
CAAGAAAAAAAAAACTCCTGACTCAGTTCATGTGGCGGGAAATTTCTCTCATTGTCTCCCCCTGCGGCGC
TACTAATCTTAAAGGTAGTGGTGGCTTCGACATTATATCGTTGGTTCAGGTTGTCCGATCACTAATGATC
TGTTACTTTATTGCTATGTTATGTGTCAAAAGGTGATATCCCCATTTTTACTGATCGCAGTAATATTTTA
ACCTGCCATGGTTAAATTGTTTATTGTCATTGAGTTGAGCACTTTTTCATTGCACTGTAGTTGTTGCGTA
TTTCAGACTTACTCTTATAGTGACGCTAACAGGAGGTCTGGCTCTTAATACAAGGACGTCGTAATATTCT
GTTCACCGGACTCGAAAGCAAGAAGGAAAAAAGCACATTGTAGCCTTTTCAAAAACCTATCTTTTGGTAC
TAATTTATGGCGGCCGCACGGTTATCCACAGAATCAGGGGATAACGCAGGAAAGAACATGTGAGCAAAAG
GCCAGCAAAAGGCCAGGAACCGTAAAAAGGCCGCGTTGCTGGCGTTTTTCCATAGGCTCCGCCCCCCTGA
CGAGCATCACAAAAATCGACGCTCAAGTCAGAGGTGGCGAAACCCGACAGGACTATAAAGATACCAGGCG
TTTCCCCCTGGAAGCTCCCTCGTGCGCTCTCCTGTTCCGACCCTGCCGCTTACCGGATACCTGTCCGCCT
TTCTCCCTTCGGGAAGCGTGGCGCTTTCTCATAGCTCACGCTGTAGGTATCTCAGTTCGGTGTAGGTCGT
TCGCTCCAAGCTGGGCTGTGTGCACGAACCCCCCGTTCAGCCCGACCGCTGCGCCTTATCCGGTAACTAT
CGTCTTGAGTCCAACCCGGTAAGACACGACTTATCGCCACTGGCAGCAGCCACTGGTAACAGGATTAGCA
GAGCGAGGTATGTAGGCGGTGCTACAGAGTTCTTGAAGTGGTGGCCTAACTACGGCTACACTAGAAGAAC
AGTATTTGGTATCTGCGCTCTGCTGAAGCCAGTTACCTTCGGAAAAAGAGTTGGTAGCTCTTGATCCGGC
AAACAAACCACCGCTGGTAGCGGTGGTTTTTTTGTTTGCAAGCAGCAGATTACGCGCAGAAAAAAAGGAT
CTCAAGAAGATCCTTTGATCTTTTCTACGGGGTCTGACGCTCAGTGGAACGAAAACTCACGTTAAGGGAT
TTTGGTCATGACTGATCCTTCAACTCAGCAAAAGTTCGATTTATTCAACAAAGCCACGTTGTGTCTCAAA
ATCTCTGATGTTACATTGCACAAGATAAAAATATATCATCATGAACAATAAAACTGTCTGCTTACATAAA
CAGTAATACAAGGGGTGTTATGAGCCATATTCAACGGGAAACGTCTTGCTCCAGGCCGCGATTAAATTCC
AACATGGATGCTGATTTATATGGGTATAAATGGGCTCGCGATAATGTCGGGCAATCAGGTGCGACAATCT
ATCGATTGTATGGGAAGCCCGATGCGCCAGAGTTGTTTCTGAAACATGGCAAAGGTAGCGTTGCCAATGA
TGTTACAGATGAGATGGTCAGACTAAACTGGCTGACGGAATTTATGCCTCTTCCGACCATCAAGCATTTT
ATCCGTACTCCTGATGATGCATGGTTACTCACCACTGCGATCCCCGGGAAAACAGCATTCCAGGTATTAG
AAGAATATCCTGATTCAGGTGAAAATATTGTTGATGCGCTGGCAGTGTTCCTGCGCCGGTTGCATTCGAT
TCCTGTTTGTAATTGTCCTTTTAACAGCGATCGCGTATTTCGCCTCGCTCAGGCGCAATCACGAATGAAT
AACGGTTTGGTTGATGCGAGTGATTTTGATGACGAGCGTAATGGCTGGCCTGTTGAACAAGTCTGGAAAG
AAATGCATAAGCTTTTGCCATTCTCACCGGATTCAGTCGTCACTCATGGTGATTTCTCACTTGATAACCT
TATTTTTGACGAGGGGAAATTAATAGGTTGTATTGATGTTGGACGAGTCGGAATCGCAGACCGATACCAG
GATCTTGCCATCCTATGGAACTGCCTCGGTGAGTTTTCTCCTTCATTACAGAAACGGCTTTTTCAAAAAT
ATGGTATTGATAATCCTGATATGAATAAATTGCAGTTTCATTTGATGCTCGATGAGTTTTTCTAATCAGA
ATTGGTTAATTGGTTGTAACACGCGGCCGCAACAGTGGGGAAATAGTTTACGAGTTTTGTTCAAGTTAAA
AGCATTTTTTGTTGTGAAGAGAATAAACTTGATTTCGAAGGAGATCAAATTCGAAATAATCTGCGAATTT
ATTATGATCGACTAGGCAACAAAGACGCAGTTTTCTATTAAATCTGTGCGTTTGAGTAACTTAACTGACT
ATAATATCGCAATCTTAACATCATTAAACAATGTAAAAGAGGTCATACGCTATAAGAAGTTGATTTGATC
CCCCGTGGATTTTGAAAAATGTCAAGATCAGCATATTGACCCATGTTTTTCCGCTCAATCCAGTCTATCA
ATCATTTTTCAACAAGGATAACCATAACATTCACCCACCATGCTTTGGTTCATAAGATATACGGGGAGAT
CAGCAACTCTTCAACTTATTGAACATGTTGAGAGCAGGATTAAATAATCAATGTCCTGTGATTGCAACAT
CTATCATGCCTGACGTTTCTCGAACGATACAATCTACAATTTAATGAGCCATTTTAGCATATTAACGAGG
GCTGCCGTTTCCTTCGTGCTTAGACACTCATGTCTTCCAGTGAAGACATTGTAACGTCTGCAGGTACACT
AGTTAGCTGCTTGAGACGATGCCAGCTGAGACCCAGACGAGCACCAAATAC
Features (pLannotate 1.2.2; 7 found; start..end, strand, type, name):
    308..1003    -  CDS            mScarlet: mScarlet is a basic (constitutively fluorescent) red fluorescent protein published in 2016, derived from synthetic construct. It has moderate acid sensitivity.
   1029..1056    -  promoter       GAP promoter (fragment): S. cerevisiae TDH3; promoter for glyceraldehyde-3-phosphate dehydrogenase
   1484..1511    -  terminator     T7Te terminator: phage T7 early transcription terminator
   1527..1598    -  terminator     rrnB T1 terminator: transcription terminator T1 from the E. coli rrnB gene
   1610..2305    -  CDS            mScarlet: mScarlet is a basic (constitutively fluorescent) red fluorescent protein published in 2016, derived from synthetic construct. It has moderate acid sensitivity.
   3337..3925    -  rep_origin     ori: high-copy-number ColE1/pMB1/pBR322/pUC origin of replication
   4150..4965    +  CDS            KanR: aminoglycoside phosphotransferase; aph(3')-Ia; confers resistance to kanamycin in bacteria or G418 (Geneticin®) in eukaryotes
