[The description below was written by a language model from this plasmid's Addgene catalogue record and pLannotate feature annotations shown in this document.]
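Description:
pMYT075 is an empty-backbone synthetic biology vector derived from pYTK090. It is designed for markerless integration of assembled cassettes at the Int.1 locus of Saccharomyces cerevisiae and is compatible with both the YTK (Yeast Toolkit) and MYT (Multiplex Yeast Toolkit) modular cloning systems. It is propagated in E. coli through a high-copy ColE1/pUC-type origin and selected with kanamycin through an aph(3')-Ia (KanR) gene. The annotation shows no yeast origin of replication and no yeast auxotrophic or drug marker. This fits a plasmid meant to deliver DNA into the chromosome without leaving a selectable marker behind. The Int.1 homology regions that an integration vector would need are not annotated in the feature table, and the record does not describe how integrants are recovered.

No insert is recorded. The annotated payload consists of two reverse-strand coding sequences, both called as mScarlet. One is followed by the bacterial rrnB T1 and T7Te terminators, and the other lies next to a short fragment matching the yeast TDH3 (GAP) promoter. The depositor notes that the plasmid gives RFP expression in E. coli, so at least one of these sequences probably acts as a red dropout marker of the kind usual in MoClo-style vectors. In that arrangement, Golden Gate assembly replaces the reporter, and colonies carrying correct assemblies can be told apart by colour. The record does not explain the role of the second red fluorescent protein copy, and the promoter driving bacterial expression is not annotated. The depositor also warns that plasmid yields can fall after repeated passaging.
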