Addgene plasmid #180728: pMYT075
Purpose: (Empty Backbone) Markerless yeast integration Vector at Int.1 locus to used in the Dueber YTK and Ellis MYT systems
Depositing lab: Tom Ellis. Depositing organization: Imperial College London. Publication: A Multiplex MoClo Toolkit for Extensive and Flexible Engineering of Saccharomyces cerevisiae. Shaw WM, Khalil AS, Ellis T. ACS Synth Biol. 2023 Nov 6. doi: 10.1021/acssynbio.3c00423. PubMed 37930278.
Backbone
  Vector backbone: pYTK090
  Backbone manufacturer: John Dueber
  Vector type: Synthetic Biology
Growth in bacteria
  Bacterial resistance: Kanamycin, 50 μg/mL
  Growth temperature: 37°C
  Growth strain: DH5alpha
  Copy number: High Copy
Gene/Insert
  Gene/Insert name: None
Terms and licenses: Academic/Nonprofit Terms; Industry Terms: Not Available to Industry
Depositor comments: RFP expression in E. coli. Plasmid yields may drop after multiple passages or delayed miniprepping after the culture has saturated. We suggest streaking onto solid media to pick fresh colonies every time.
How to cite: pMYT075 was a gift from Tom Ellis (Addgene plasmid # 180728 ; http://n2t.net/addgene:180728 ; RRID:Addgene_180728)
